>Addgene plasmid #77195 | CDKL5 gRNA (BRDN0001146505) | addgene full sequence | sequence record 187296 | Addgene Assembled Sequence
CCCGGGTGCAAAGATGGATAAAGTTTTAAACAGAGAGGAATCTTTGCAGCTAATGGACCTTCTAGGTCTT
GAAAGGAGTGGGAATTGGCTCCGGTGCCCGTCAGTGGGCAGAGCGCACATCGCCCACAGTCCCCGAGAAG
TTGGGGGGAGGGGTCGGCAATTGATCCGGTGCCTAGAGAAGGTGGCGCGGGGTAAACTGGGAAAGTGATG
TCGTGTACTGGCTCCGCCTTTTTCCCGAGGGTGGGGGAGAACCGTATATAAGTGCAGTAGTCGCCGTGAA
CGTTCTTTTTCGCAACGGGTTTGCCGCCAGAACACAGGTAAGTGCCGTGTGTGGTTCCCGCGGGCCTGGC
CTCTTTACGGGTTATGGCCCTTGCGTGCCTTGAATTACTTCCACCTGGCTGCAGTACGTGATTCTTGATC
CCGAGCTTCGGGTTGGAAGTGGGTGGGAGAGTTCGAGGCCTTGCGCTTAAGGAGCCCCTTCGCCTCGTGC
TTGAGTTGAGGCCTGGCCTGGGCGCTGGGGCCGCCGCGTGCGAATCTGGTGGCACCTTCGCGCCTGTCTC
GCTGCTTTCGATAAGTCTCTAGCCATTTAAAATTTTTGATGACCTGCTGCGACGCTTTTTTTCTGGCAAG
ATAGTCTTGTAAATGCGGGCCAAGATCTGCACACTGGTATTTCGGTTTTTGGGGCCGCGGGCGGCGACGG
GGCCCGTGCGTCCCAGCGCACATGTTCGGCGAGGCGGGGCCTGCGAGCGCGGCCACCGAGAATCGGACGG
GGGTAGTCTCAAGCTGGCCGGCCTGCTCTGGTGCCTGGCCTCGCGCCGCCGTGTATCGCCCCGCCCTGGG
CGGCAAGGCTGGCCCGGTCGGCACCAGTTGCGTGAGCGGAAAGATGGCCGCTTCCCGGCCCTGCTGCAGG
GAGCTCAAAATGGAGGACGCGGCGCTCGGGAGAGCGGGCGGGTGAGTCACCCACACAAAGGAAAAGGGCC
TTTCCGTCCTCAGCCGTCGCTTCATGTGACTCCACGGAGTACCGGGCGCCGTCCAGGCACCTCGATTAGT
TCTCGAGCTTTTGGAGTACGTCGTCTTTAGGTTGGGGGGAGGGGTTTTATGCGATGGAGTTTCCCCACAC
TGAGTGGGTGGAGACTGAAGTTAGGCCAGCTTGGCACTTGATGTAATTCTCCTTGGAATTTGCCCTTTTT
GAGTTTGGATCTTGGTTCATTCTCAAGCCTCAGACAGTGGTTCAAAGTTTTTTTCTTCCATTTCAGGTGT
CGTGACGTACGGCCACCATGACCGAGTACAAGCCCACGGTGCGCCTCGCCACCCGCGACGACGTCCCCAG
GGCCGTACGCACCCTCGCCGCCGCGTTCGCCGACTACCCCGCCACGCGCCACACCGTCGATCCGGACCGC
CACATCGAGCGGGTCACCGAGCTGCAAGAACTCTTCCTCACGCGCGTCGGGCTCGACATCGGCAAGGTGT
GGGTCGCGGACGACGGCGCCGCCGTGGCGGTCTGGACCACGCCGGAGAGCGTCGAAGCGGGGGCGGTGTT
CGCCGAGATCGGCCCGCGCATGGCCGAGTTGAGCGGTTCCCGGCTGGCCGCGCAGCAACAGATGGAAGGC
CTCCTGGCGCCGCACCGGCCCAAGGAGCCCGCGTGGTTCCTGGCCACCGTCGGAGTCTCGCCCGACCACC
AGGGCAAGGGTCTGGGCAGCGCCGTCGTGCTCCCCGGAGTGGAGGCGGCCGAGCGCGCCGGGGTGCCCGC
CTTCCTGGAGACCTCCGCGCCCCGCAACCTCCCCTTCTACGAGCGGCTCGGCTTCACCGTCACCGCCGAC
GTCGAGGTGCCCGAAGGACCGCGCACCTGGTGCATGACCCGCAAGCCCGGTGCCTGAACGCGTTAAGTCG
ACAATCAACCTCTGGATTACAAAATTTGTGAAAGATTGACTGGTATTCTTAACTATGTTGCTCCTTTTAC
GCTATGTGGATACGCTGCTTTAATGCCTTTGTATCATGCTATTGCTTCCCGTATGGCTTTCATTTTCTCC
TCCTTGTATAAATCCTGGTTGCTGTCTCTTTATGAGGAGTTGTGGCCCGTTGTCAGGCAACGTGGCGTGG
TGTGCACTGTGTTTGCTGACGCAACCCCCACTGGTTGGGGCATTGCCACCACCTGTCAGCTCCTTTCCGG
GACTTTCGCTTTCCCCCTCCCTATTGCCACGGCGGAACTCATCGCCGCCTGCCTTGCCCGCTGCTGGACA
GGGGCTCGGCTGTTGGGCACTGACAATTCCGTGGTGTTGTCGGGGAAATCATCGTCCTTTCCTTGGCTGC
TCGCCTGTGTTGCCACCTGGATTCTGCGCGGGACGTCCTTCTGCTACGTCCCTTCGGCCCTCAATCCAGC
GGACCTTCCTTCCCGCGGCCTGCTGCCGGCTCTGCGGCCTCTTCCGCGTCTTCGCCTTCGCCCTCAGACG
AGTCGGATCTCCCTTTGGGCCGCCTCCCCGCGTCGACTTTAAGACCAATGACTTACAAGGCAGCTGTAGA
TCTTAGCCACTTTTTAAAAGAAAAGGGGGGACTGGAAGGGCTAATTCACTCCCAACGAAGACAAGATCTG
CTTTTTGCTTGTACTGGGTCTCTCTGGTTAGACCAGATCTGAGCCTGGGAGCTCTCTGGCTAACTAGGGA
ACCCACTGCTTAAGCCTCAATAAAGCTTGCCTTGAGTGCTTCAAGTAGTGTGTGCCCGTCTGTTGTGTGA
CTCTGGTAACTAGAGATCCCTCAGACCCTTTTAGTCAGTGTGGAAAATCTCTAGCAGTACGTATAGTAGT
TCATGTCATCTTATTATTCAGTATTTATAACTTGCAAAGAAATGAATATCAGAGAGTGAGAGGAACTTGT
TTATTGCAGCTTATAATGGTTACAAATAAAGCAATAGCATCACAAATTTCACAAATAAAGCATTTTTTTC
ACTGCATTCTAGTTGTGGTTTGTCCAAACTCATCAATGTATCTTATCATGTCTGGCTCTAGCTATCCCGC
CCCTAACTCCGCCCATCCCGCCCCTAACTCCGCCCAGTTCCGCCCATTCTCCGCCCCATGGCTGACTAAT
TTTTTTTATTTATGCAGAGGCCGAGGCCGCCTCGGCCTCTGAGCTATTCCAGAAGTAGTGAGGAGGCTTT
TTTGGAGGCCTAGGGACGTACCCAATTCGCCCTATAGTGAGTCGTATTACGCGCGCTCACTGGCCGTCGT
TTTACAACGTCGTGACTGGGAAAACCCTGGCGTTACCCAACTTAATCGCCTTGCAGCACATCCCCCTTTC
GCCAGCTGGCGTAATAGCGAAGAGGCCCGCACCGATCGCCCTTCCCAACAGTTGCGCAGCCTGAATGGCG
AATGGG
[124 nt withheld, positions 3367-3490]
C
[91 nt withheld, positions 3492-3582]
A
[49 nt withheld, positions 3584-3632]
CCTTTGACGTTGGAGTCCACGTTCTTT
[37 nt withheld, positions 3660-3696]
ACCCTATCTCGGTCTATTCTTTTGATTTATAAGGGATTTTGCCGATTTCGGCCTATTGGTTAAAAAATGA
GCTGATTTAACAAAAATTTAACGCGAATTTTAACAAAATATTAACGCTTACAATTTAGGTGGCACTTTTC
GGGGAAATGTGCGCGGAACCCCTATTTGTTTATTTTTCTAAATACATTCAAATATGTATCCGCTCATGAG
ACAATAACCCTGATAAATGCTTCAATAATATTGAAAAAGGAAGAGTATGAGTATTCAACATTTCCGTGTC
GCCCTTATTCCCTTTTTTGCGGCATTTTGCCTTCCTGTTTTTGCTCACCCAGAAACGCTGGTGAAAGTAA
AAGATGCTGAAGATCAGTTGGGTGCACGAGTGGGTTACATCGAACTGGATCTCAACAGCGGTAAGATCCT
TGAGAGTTTTCGCCCCGAAGAACGTTTTCCAATGATGAGCACTTTTAAAGTTCTGCTATGTGGCGCGGTA
TTATCCCGTATTGACGCCGGGCAAGAGCAACTCGGTCGCCGCATACACTATTCTCAGAATGACTTGGTTG
AGTACTCACCAGTCACAGAAAAGCATCTTACGGATGGCATGACAGTAAGAGAATTATGCAGTGCTGCCAT
AACCATGAGTGATAACACTGCGGCCAACTTACTTCTGACAACGATCGGAGGACCGAAGGAGCTAACCGCT
TTTTTGCACAACATGGGGGATCATGTAACTCGCCTTGATCGTTGGGAACCGGAGCTGAATGAAGCCATAC
CAAACGACGAGCGTGACACCACGATGCCTGTAGCAATGGCAACAACGTTGCGCAAACTATTAACTGGCGA
ACTACTTACTCTAGCTTCCCGGCAACAATTAATAGACTGGATGGAGGCGGATAAAGTTGCAGGACCACTT
CTGCGCTCGGCCCTTCCGGCTGGCTGGTTTATTGCTGATAAATCTGGAGCCGGTGAGCGTGGGTCTCGCG
GTATCATTGCAGCACTGGGGCCAGATGGTAAGCCCTCCCGTATCGTAGTTATCTACACGACGGGGAGTCA
GGCAACTATGGATGAACGAAATAGACAGATCGCTGAGATAGGTGCCTCACTGATTAAGCATTGGTAACTG
TCAGACCAAGTTTACTCATATATACTTTAGATTGATTTAAAACTTCATTTTTAATTTAAAAGGATCTAGG
TGAAGATCCTTTTTGATAATCTCATGACCAAAATCCCTTAACGTGAGTTTTCGTTCCACTGAGCGTCAGA
CCCCGTAGAAAAGATCAAAGGATCTTCTTGAGATCCTTTTTTTCTGCGCGTAATCTGCTGCTTGCAAACA
AAAAAACCACCGCTACCAGCGGTGGTTTGTTTGCCGGATCAAGAGCTACCAACTCTTTTTCCGAAGGTAA
CTGGCTTCAGCAGAGCGCAGATACCAAATACTGTTCTTCTAGTGTAGCCGTAGTTAGGCCACCACTTCAA
GAACTCTGTAGCACCGCCTACATACCTCGCTCTGCTAATCCTGTTACCAGTGGCTGCTGCCAGTGGCGAT
AAGTCGTGTCTTACCGGGTTGGACTCAAGACGATAGTTACCGGATAAGGCGCAGCGGTCGGGCTGAACGG
GGGGTTCGTGCACACAGCCCAGCTTGGAGCGAACGACCTACACCGAACTGAGATACCTACAGCGTGAGCT
ATGAGAAAGCGCCACGCTTCCCGAAGGGAGAAAGGCGGACAGGTATCCGGTAAGCGGCAGGGTCGGAACA
GGAGAGCGCACGAGGGAGCTTCCAGGGGGAAACGCCTGGTATCTTTATAGTCCTGTCGGGTTTCGCCACC
TCTGACTTGAGCGTCGATTTTTGTGATGCTCGTCAGGGGGGCGGAGCCTATGGAAAAACGCCAGCAACGC
GGCCTTTTTACGGTTCCTGGCCTTTTGCTGGCCTTTTGCTCACATGTTCTTTCCTGCGTTATCCCCTGAT
TCTGTGGATAACCGTATTACCGCCTTTGAGTGAGCTGATACCGCTCGCCGCAGCCGAACGACCGAGCGCA
GCGAGTCAGTGAGCGAGGAAGCGGAAGAGCGCCCAATACGCAAACCGCCTCTCCCCGCGCGTTGGCCGAT
TCATTAATGCAGCTGGCACGACAGGTTTCCCGACTGGAAAGCGGGCAGTGAGCGCAACGCAATTAATGTG
AGTTAGCTCACTCATTAGGCACCCCAGGCTTTACACTTTATGCTTCCGGCTCGTATGTTGTGTGGAATTG
TGAGCGGATAACAATTTCACACAGGAAACAGCTATGACCATGATTACGCCAAGCGCGCAATTAACCCTCA
CTAAAGGGAACAAAAGCTGGAGCTGCAAGCTTAATGTAGTCTTATGCAATACTCTTGTAGTCTTGCAACA
TGGTAACGATGAGTTAGCAACATGCCTTACAAGGAGAGAAAAAGCACCGTGCATGCCGATTGGTGGAAGT
AAGGTGGTACGATCGTGCCTTATTAGGAAGGCAACAGACGGGTCTGACATGGATTGGACGAACCACTGAA
TTGCCGCATTGCAGAGATATTGTATTTAAGTGCCTAGCTCGATACATAAACGGGTCTCTCTGGTTAGACC
AGATCTGAGCCTGGGAGCTCTCTGGCTAACTAGGGAACCCACTGCTTAAGCCTCAATAAAGCTTGCCTTG
AGTGCTTCAAGTAGTGTGTGCCCGTCTGTTGTGTGACTCTGGTAACTAGAGATCCCTCAGACCCTTTTAG
TCAGTGTGGAAAATCTCTAGCAGTGGCGCCCGAACAGGGACTTGAAAGCGAAAGGGAAACCAGAGGAGCT
CTCTCGACGCAGGACTCGGCTTGCTGAAGCGCGCACGGCAAGAGGCGAGGGGCGGCGACTGGTGAGTACG
CCAAAAATTTTGACTAGCGGAGGCTAGAAGGAGAGAGATGGGTGCGAGAGCGTCAGTATTAAGCGGGGGA
GAATTAGATCGCGATGGGAAAAAATTCGGTTAAGGCCAGGGGGAAAGAAAAAATATAAATTAAAACATAT
AGTATGGGCAAGCAGGGAGCTAGAACGATTCGCAGTTAATCCTGGCCTGTTAGAAACATCAGAAGGCTGT
AGACAAATACTGGGACAGCTACAACCATCCCTTCAGACAGGATCAGAAGAACTTAGATCATTATATAATA
CAGTAGCAACCCTCTATTGTGTGCATCAAAGGATAGAGATAAAAGACACCAAGGAAGCTTTAGACAAGAT
AGAGGAAGAGCAAAACAAAAGTAAGACCACCGCACAGCAAGCGGCCGCTGATCTTCAGACCTGGAGGAGG
AGATATGAGGGACAATTGGAGAAGTGAATTATATAAATATAAAGTAGTAAAAATTGAACCATTAGGAGTA
GCACCCACCAAGGCAAAGAGAAGAGTGGTGCAGAGAGAAAAAAGAGCAGTGGGAATAGGAGCTTTGTTCC
TTGGGTTCTTGGGAGCAGCAGGAAGCACTATGGGCGCAGCGTCAATGACGCTGACGGTACAGGCCAGACA
ATTATTGTCTGGTATAGTGCAGCAGCAGAACAATTTGCTGAGGGCTATTGAGGCGCAACAGCATCTGTTG
CAACTCACAGTCTGGGGCATCAAGCAGCTCCAGGCAAGAATCCTGGCTGTGGAAAGATACCTAAAGGATC
AACAGCTCCTGGGGATTTGGGGTTGCTCTGGAAAACTCATTTGCACCACTGCTGTGCCTTGGAATGCTAG
TTGGAGTAATAAATCTCTGGAACAGATTTGGAATCACACGACCTGGATGGAGTGGGACAGAGAAATTAAC
AATTACACAAGCTTAATACACTCCTTAATTGAAGAATCGCAAAACCAGCAAGAAAAGAATGAACAAGAAT
TATTGGAATTAGATAAATGGGCAAGTTTGTGGAATTGGTTTAACATAACAAATTGGCTGTGGTATATAAA
ATTATTCATAATGATAGTAGGAGGCTTGGTAGGTTTAAGAATAGTTTTTGCTGTACTTTCTATAGTGAAT
AGAGTTAGGCAGGGATATTCACCATTATCGTTTCAGACCCACCTCCCAACCCCGAGGGGACCCAGAGAGG
GCCTATTTCCCATGATTCCTTCATATTTGCATATACGATACAAGGCTGTTAGAGAGATAATTAGAATTAA
TTTGACTGTAAACACAAAGATATTAGTACAAAATACGTGACGTAGAAAGTAATAATTTCTTGGGTAGTTT
GCAGTTTTAAAATTATGTTTTAAAATGGACTATCATATGCTTACCGTAACTTGAAAGTATTTCGATTTCT
TGGCTTTATATATCTTGTGGAAAGGACGAAACACCGGACTAAGACTAGCTCCAGCAGTTTTAGAGCTAGA
AATAGCAAGTTAAAATAAGGCTAGTCCGTTATCAACTTGAAAAAGTGGCACCGAGTCGGTGCTTTTTTAA
GCTTGGCGTAACTAGATCTTGAGACAAATGGCAGTATTCATCCACAATTTTAAAAGAAAAGGGGGGATTG
GGGGGTACAGTGCAGGGGAAAGAATAGTAGACATAATAGCAACAGACATACAAACTAAAGAATTACAAAA
ACAAATTACAAAAATTCAAAATTTTCGGGTTTATTACAGGGACAGCAGAGATCCACTTTGGCGCCGGCTC
GAGGGGG
Features (pLannotate 1.2.2; 29 found; start..end, strand, type, name):
     14..80      +  CDS            small t antigen (fragment): SV40 (simian virus 40) small t antigen
    106..317     +  promoter       EF-1α core promoter: core promoter for human elongation factor EF-1α
    318..1256    +  intron         EF-1α intron A: intron upstream of the start codon of human EF-1α
   1278..1877    +  CDS            PuroR (fragment): puromycin N-acetyltransferase; pac from Streptomyces; confers resistance to puromycin
   1893..2481    +  misc_feature   WPRE: woodchuck hepatitis virus posttranscriptional regulatory element
   2532..2551    +  misc_feature   cPPT/CTS (fragment): central polypurine tract and central termination sequence of HIV-1
   2553..2786    +  LTR            3' LTR (ΔU3): self-inactivating 3' long terminal repeat (LTR) from HIV-1
   2864..2985    +  polyA_signal   SV40 poly(A) signal: SV40 polyadenylation signal
   3025..3160    +  rep_origin     SV40 ori: SV40 origin of replication
   3181..3199    -  promoter       T7 promoter: promoter for bacteriophage T7 RNA polymerase
   3207..3362    +  CDS            lacZα (fragment): LacZα fragment of β-galactosidase; lacZ fragment
   3367..3795    +  rep_origin     f1 ori (sequence partly withheld): f1 bacteriophage origin of replication; arrow indicates direction of (+) strand synthesis
   3848..3952    +  promoter       AmpR promoter: bla
   3953..4813    +  CDS            AmpR: β-lactamase; bla; confers resistance to ampicillin, carbenicillin, and related antibiotics
   4984..5572    +  rep_origin     ori: high-copy-number ColE1/pMB1/pBR322/pUC origin of replication
   5755..5847    +  CDS            lacI (fragment): lac repressor; lacI; The lac repressor binds to the lac operator to inhibit transcription in E. coli. This inhibition can be relieved by adding lactose or isopropyl-β-D-thiogalactopyranoside (IPTG).
   5860..5881    +  protein_bind   CAP binding site: CAP binding activates transcription in the presence of cAMP. E. coli catabolite activator protein
   5896..5926    +  promoter       lac promoter: promoter for the E. coli lac operon
   5934..5950    +  protein_bind   lac operator: The lac repressor binds to the lac operator to inhibit transcription in E. coli. This inhibition can be relieved by adding lactose or isopropyl-β-D-thiogalactopyranoside (IPTG). lac repressor encoded by lacI
   5995..6013    +  promoter       T3 promoter: promoter for bacteriophage T3 RNA polymerase
   6041..6267    +  promoter       RSV promoter: Rous sarcoma virus enhancer/promoter
   6268..6448    +  LTR            5' LTR (truncated): truncated 5' long terminal repeat (LTR) from HIV-1
   6495..6620    +  misc_feature   HIV-1 Ψ: packaging signal of human immunodeficiency virus type 1
   6604..6967    +  CDS            HIV-1 gag (fragment): gag protein from human immunodeficiency virus 1; gag
   7113..7346    +  misc_feature   RRE: The Rev response element (RRE) of HIV-1 allows for Rev-dependent mRNA export from the nucleus to the cytoplasm.
   7723..7749    +  CDS            Rev (fragment): human immunodeficiency virus 1 (HIV-1) Rev protein; rev; enhances nuclear export of unspliced and incompletely spliced viral mRNAs
   7753..7993    +  promoter       U6 promoter: RNA polymerase III promoter for human U6 snRNA
   8023..8098    +  misc_RNA       gRNA scaffold: guide RNA scaffold for the Streptococcus pyogenes CRISPR/Cas9 system
   8154..8271    +  misc_feature   cPPT/CTS: central polypurine tract and central termination sequence of HIV-1
