[The description below was written by a language model from this plasmid's Addgene catalogue record and pLannotate feature annotations shown in this document.]
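Description:
CDKL5 gRNA (BRDN0001146505) is a third-generation lentiviral CRISPR guide plasmid built on the lentiGuide-Puro backbone and designed to express a single guide RNA against human CDKL5, a kinase gene also known as STK9. It is an individual clone related to a human kinome gRNA library. In bacteria it is maintained at high copy through a ColE1/pUC-type origin and selected with ampicillin via the β-lactamase gene. An f1 origin, an SV40 origin and remnants of lac and T7/T3 promoter elements are also present in the backbone.

The lentiviral cassette begins with an RSV promoter fused to a truncated HIV-1 5' LTR, which makes genomic RNA production Tat-independent. This is followed by the Ψ packaging signal with a partial gag region, the Rev response element for nuclear export of the unspliced transcript, and a cPPT/CTS, which aids nuclear import. The cassette ends in a self-inactivating ΔU3 3' LTR. Within it, a human U6 RNA polymerase III promoter drives the CDKL5-targeting spacer joined to the Streptococcus pyogenes Cas9 guide scaffold. Downstream, the EF-1α core promoter with its intron A expresses puromycin N-acetyltransferase for selection of transduced mammalian cells, and a WPRE enhances transcript expression.

The plasmid does not encode Cas9. It is meant to be packaged into virus using helper plasmids supplied in trans and delivered to cells that already express Cas9, or used together with a separate Cas9 lentiviral vector, to disrupt CDKL5. According to the depositor, the guide was designed against two CDKL5 reference transcripts.
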