Addgene plasmid #77195: CDKL5 gRNA (BRDN0001146505)
Purpose: 3rd generation lentiviral gRNA plasmid targeting human CDKL5
Depositing lab: John Doench & David Root. Depositing organization: Broad Institute. Publication: Optimized sgRNA design to maximize activity and minimize off-target effects of CRISPR-Cas9. Doench JG, Fusi N, Sullender M, Hegde M, Vaimberg EW, Donovan KF, Smith I, Tothova Z, Wilen C, Orchard R, Virgin HW, Listgarten J, Root DE. Nat Biotechnol. 2016 Jan 18. doi: 10.1038/nbt.3437. PubMed 26780180.
Backbone
  Vector backbone: lentiGuide-Puro
  Backbone manufacturer: Zhang Lab (Addgene plasmid # 52963)
  Vector type: Mammalian Expression, Lentiviral, CRISPR
  Selectable markers: Puromycin
Growth in bacteria
  Bacterial resistance: Ampicillin, 100 μg/mL
  Growth temperature: 37°C
  Growth strain: DH5alpha
  Copy number: High Copy
Gene/Insert
  Gene/Insert name: CDKL5 (alt names: CDKL5; NM_001037343.1)
  gRNA/shRNA sequence: GACTAAGACTAGCTCCAGCA
  Species: H. sapiens (human)
  Entrez Gene: CDKL5 (a.k.a. CFAP247, DEE2, EIEE2, ISSX, STK9)
  Promoter: hU6
  Cloning method: Unknown
  Sequencing primers: 5′ U6-F; 3′ pS2-R
Terms and licenses: Academic/Nonprofit Terms; Industry Terms: Not Available to Industry
Depositor comments: The gRNA was designed to target the following Genbank reference sequence(s): NM_001037343.1,NM_003159.2. Note that this plasmid does NOT contain Cas9. It should be used in conjunction with lentiCas9-Blast (Addgene #52962) or otherwise with cell lines already expressing Cas9. Browse the full kinome gRNA library at http://www.addgene.org/pooled-library/broadgpp-human-kinome/ or visit http://www.broadinstitute.org/rnai/public/ for detailed protocols and information.
How to cite: CDKL5 gRNA (BRDN0001146505) was a gift from John Doench & David Root (Addgene plasmid # 77195 ; http://n2t.net/addgene:77195 ; RRID:Addgene_77195)
