>Addgene plasmid #77195 | CDKL5 gRNA (BRDN0001146505) | depositor partial sequence | sequence record 144655 | Target Sequence
GACTAAGACTAGCTCCAGCA
