>Addgene plasmid #77195 | CDKL5 gRNA (BRDN0001146505) | addgene partial sequence | sequence record 187295 | hU6-F
AGAAAGTAATAATTTCTTGGGTAGTTTGCAGTTTTAAAATTATGTTTTAAAATGGACTATCATATGCTTA
CCGTAACTTGAAAGTATTTCGATTTCTTGGCTTTATATATCTTGTGGAAAGGACGAAACACCGGACTAAG
ACTAGCTCCAGCAGTTTTAGAGCTAGAAATAGCAAGTTAAAATAAGGCTAGTCCGTTATCAACTTGAAAA
AGTGGCACCGAGTCGGTGCTTTTTTAAGCTTGGCGTAACTAGATCTTGAGACAAATGGCAGTATTCATCC
ACAATTTTAAAAGAAAAGGGGGGATTGGGGGGTACAGTGCAGGGGAAAGAATAGTAGACATAATAGCAAC
AGACATACAAACTAAAGAATTACAAAAACAAATTACAAAAATTCAAAATTTTCGGGTTTATTACAGGGAC
AGCAGAGATCCACTTTGGCGCCGGCTCGAGGGGGCCCGGGTGCAAAGATGGATAAAGTTTTAAACAGAGA
GGAATCTTTGCAGCTAATGGACCTTCTAGGTCTTGAAAGGAGTGGGAATTGGCTCCGGTGCCCGTCAGTG
GGCAGAGCGC
